>Addgene plasmid #91429 | pHH0103_ITSN1-1/5-IS1/3 | addgene full sequence | sequence record 192291 | Addgene NGS Result
ATAGGCGTATCACGAGGCCCTTTCGTCTTCAAGAATTCCCGACACCATCGAATGGTGCAAAACCTTTCGC
GGTATGGCATGATAGCGCCCGGAAGAGAGTCAATTCAGGGTGGTGAATGTGAAACCAGTAACGTTATACG
ATGTCGCAGAGTATGCCGGTGTCTCTTATCAGACCGTTTCCCGCGTGGTGAACCAGGCCAGCCACGTTTC
TGCGAAAACGCGGGAAAAAGTGGAAGCGGCGATGGCGGAGCTGAATTACATTCCCAACCGCGTGGCACAA
CAACTGGCGGGCAAACAGTCGTTGCTGATTGGCGTTGCCACCTCCAGTCTGGCCCTGCACGCGCCGTCGC
AAATTGTCGCGGCGATTAAATCTCGCGCCGATCAACTGGGTGCCAGCGTGGTGGTGTCGATGGTAGAACG
AAGCGGCGTCGAAGCCTGTAAAGCGGCGGTGCACAATCTTCTCGCGCAACGCGTCAGTGGGCTGATCATT
AACTATCCGCTGGATGACCAGGATGCCATTGCTGTGGAAGCTGCCTGCACTAATGTTCCGGCGTTATTTC
TTGATGTCTCTGACCAGACACCCATCAACAGTATTATTTTCTCCCATGAAGACGGTACGCGACTGGGCGT
GGAGCATCTGGTCGCATTGGGTCACCAGCAAATCGCGCTGTTAGCGGGCCCATTAAGTTCTGTCTCGGCG
CGTCTGCGTCTGGCTGGCTGGCATAAATATCTCACTCGCAATCAAATTCAGCCGATAGCGGAACGGGAAG
GCGACTGGAGTGCCATGTCCGGTTTTCAACAAACCATGCAAATGCTGAATGAGGGCATCGTTCCCACTGC
GATGCTGGTTGCCAACGATCAGATGGCGCTGGGCGCAATGCGCGCCATTACCGAGTCCGGGCTGCGCGTT
GGTGCGGATATCTCGGTAGTGGGATACGACGATACCGAAGACAGCTCATGTTATATCCCGCCGTTAACCA
CCATCAAACAGGATTTTCGCCTGCTGGGGCAAACCAGCGTGGACCGCTTGCTGCAACTCTCTCAGGGCCA
GGCGGTGAAGGGCAATCAGCTGTTGCCCGTCTCACTGGTGAAAAGAAAAACCACCCTGGCGCCCAATACG
CAAACCGCCTCTCCCCGCGCGTTGGCCGATTCATTAATGCAGCTGGCACGACAGGTTTCCCGACTGGAAA
GCGGGCAGTGAGCGCAACGCAATTAATGTAAGTTAGCTCACTCATTAGGCACAATTCTCATGTTTGACAG
CTTATCATCGACTGCACGGTGCACCAATGCTTCTGGCGTCAGGCAGCCATCGGAAGCTGTGGTATGGCTG
TGCAGGTCGTAAATCACTGCATAATTCGTGTCGCTCAAGGCGCACTCCCGTTCTGGATAATGTTTTTTGC
GCCGACATCATAACGGTTCTGGCAAATATTCTGAAATGAGCTGTTGACAATTAATCATCGGCTCGTATAA
TGTGTGGAATTGTGAGCGGATAACAATTTCACACAGGAAACAGCCAGTCCGTTTAGGTGTTTTCACGAGC
ACTTCACCAACAAGGACCATAGATTATGAAAATCGAAGAACACCATCACCATCACCATTCCAGCGGTAAG
CTTATGTCCCCTATACTAGGTTATTGGAAAATTAAGGGCCTTGTGCAACCCACTCGACTTCTTTTGGAAT
ATCTTGAAGAAAAATATGAAGAGCATTTGTATGAGCGCGATGAAGGTGATAAATGGCGAAACAAAAAGTT
TGAATTGGGTTTGGAGTTTCCCAATCTTCCTTATTATATTGATGGTGATGTTAAATTAACACAGTCTATG
GCCATCATACGTTATATAGCTGACAAGCACAACATGTTGGGTGGTTGTCCAAAAGAGCGTGCAGAGATTT
CAATGCTTGAAGGAGCGGTTTTGGATATTAGATACGGTGTTTCGAGAATTGCATATAGTAAAGACTTTGA
AACTCTCAAAGTTGATTTTCTTAGCAAGCTACCTGAAATGCTGAAAATGTTCGAAGATCGTTTATGTCAT
AAAACATATTTAAATGGTGATCATGTAACCCATCCTGACTTCATGTTGTATGACGCTCTTGATGTTGTTT
TATACATGGACCCAATGTGCCTGGATGCGTTCCCAAAATTAGTTTGTTTTAAAAAACGTATTGAAGCTAT
CCCACAAATTGATAAGTACTTGAAATCCAGCAAGTATATAGCATGGCCTTTGCAGGGCTGGCAAGCCACG
TTTGGTGGTGGCGACCATCCTCCAAAATCGGATCTGGAAGTTCTGTTCCAGGGGCCCCTGTCCAGCGGTC
TGGTTCCGCGTGGTTCCGGTACCGCGGCCCAGCCGGCCATGGCCCAGGGCGCGCTGGTTTACTATCGTGC
CCTGTACCCATTTGAATCCCGTTCCCATGATGAAATCACCATTCAGCCGGGTGATATTGTCATGGTTAAA
GGTGAATGGGTTGACGAATCCCAAACTGGTGAACCAGGTTGGCTGGGTGGTGAACTGAAAGGTAAAACCG
GTTGGTTTCCAGCAAACTATGCCGAAAAAATTCCGGCGGCCGCATA
[142 nt withheld, positions 2567-2708]
C
[98 nt withheld, positions 2710-2807]
AGTTTGTACTGGTGACGAAACTCAGTGTCTAGCTAGAGTGGC
[149 nt withheld, positions 2850-2998]
T
[41 nt withheld, positions 3000-3040]
T
[62 nt withheld, positions 3042-3103]
A
[35 nt withheld, positions 3105-3139]
CCTCCCTCAATCGGTTGAATGTCGCCCTTTTGTCTTTGGCGCTGGTAAACCATATGAA
[86 nt withheld, positions 3198-3283]
T
[54 nt withheld, positions 3285-3338]
CTAGCGCCGCCCTATACCTTGTCTGCCTCCCCGCGTTGCGTCGCGGTGCATGGAGCCGGGCCACCTCGAC
CTGAATGGAAGCCGGCGGCACCTCGCTAACGGATTCACCACTCCAAGAATTGGAGCCAATCAATTCTTGC
GGAGAACTGTGAATGCGCAAACCAACCCTTGGCAGAACATATCCATCGCGTCCGCCATCTCCAGCAGCCG
CACGCGGCGCATCTCGGGCAGCGTTGGGTCCTGGCCACGGGTGCGCATGATCGTGCTCCTGTCGTTGAGG
ACCCGGCTAGGCTGGCGGGGTTGCCTTACTGGTTAGCAGAATGAATCACCGATACGCGAGCGAACGTGAA
GCGACTGCTGCTGCAAAACGTCTGCGACCTGAGCAACAACATGAATGGTCTTCGGTTTCCGTGTTTCGTA
AAGTCTGGAAACGCGGAAGTCAGCGCCCTGCACCATTATGTTCCGGATCTGCATCGCAGGATGCTGCTGG
CTACCCTGTGGAACACCTACATCTGTATTAACGAAGCGCTGGCATTGACCCTGAGTGATTTTTCTCTGGT
CCCGCCGCATCCATACCGCCAGTTGTTTACCCTCACAACGTTCCAGTAACCGGGCATGTTCATCATCAGT
AACCCGTATCGTGAGCATCCTCTCTCGTTTCATCGGTATCATTACCCCCATGAACAGAAATCCCCCTTAC
ACGGAGGCATCAGTGACCAAACAGGAAAAAACCGCCCTTAACATGGCCCGCTTTATCAGAAGCCAGACAT
TAACGCTTCTGGAGAAACTCAACGAGCTGGACGCGGATGAACAGGCAGACATCTGTGAATCGCTTCACGA
CCACGCTGATGAGCTTTACCGCAGGATCCGCGAAATTGTAAGCGTTAATATTTTGTTAAAATTCGCGTTA
AATTTTTGTTAAATCAGCTCATTTTTTAACCAATAGGCCGAAATCGGCAAAATCCCTTATAAATCAAAAG
AATAGACCGAGATAGGGT
[37 nt withheld, positions 4337-4373]
AAAGAACGTGGACTCCAACGTCAAAGG
[49 nt withheld, positions 4401-4449]
T
[91 nt withheld, positions 4451-4541]
G
[124 nt withheld, positions 4543-4666]
CGCGGATCCTGCCTCGCGCGTTTCGGTGATGACGGTGAAAACCTCTGACACATGCAGCTCCCGGAGACGG
TCACAGCTTGTCTGTAAGCGGATGCCGGGAGCAGACAAGCCCGTCAGGGCGCGTCAGCGGGTGTTGGCGG
GTGTCGGGGCGCAGCCATGACCCAGTCACGTAGCGATAGCGGAGTGTATACTGGCTTAACTATGCGGCAT
CAGAGCAGATTGTACTGAGAGTGCACTATGCGGTGTGAAATACCGCACAGATGCGTAAGGAGAAAATACC
GCATCAGGCGCTCTTCCGCTTCCTCGCTCACTGACTCGCTGCGCTCGGTCGTTCGGCTGCGGCGAGCGGT
ATCAGCTCACTCAAAGGCGGTAATACGGTTATCCACAGAATCAGGGGATAACGCAGGAAAGAACATGTGA
GCAAAAGGCCAGCAAAAGGCCAGGAACCGTAAAAAGGCCGCGTTGCTGGCGTTTTTCCATAGGCTCCGCC
CCCCTGACGAGCATCACAAAAATCGACGCTCAAGTCAGAGGTGGCGAAACCCGACAGGACTATAAAGATA
CCAGGGTTTCCCCCTGGAAGCTCCCTCGTGCGCTCTCCTGTTCCGACCCTGCCGCTTACCGGATACCTGT
CCGCCTTTCTCCCTTCGGGAAGCGTGGCGCTTTCTCATAGCTCACGCTGTAGGTATCTCAGTTCGGTGTA
GGTCGTTCGCTCCAAGCTGGGCTGTGTGCACGAACCCCCCGTTCAGCCCGACCGCTGCGCCTTATCCGGT
AACTATCGTCTTGAGTCCAACCCGGTAAGACACGACTTATCGCCACTGGCAGCAGCCACTGGTAACAGGA
TTAGCAGAGCGAGGTATGTAGGCGGTGCTACAGAGTTCTTGAAGTGGTGGCCTAACTACGGCTACACTAG
AAGGACAGTATTTGGTATCTGCGCTCTGCTGAAGCCAGTTACCTTCGGAAAAAGAGTTGGTAGCTCTTGA
TCCGGCAAACAAACCACCGCTGGTAGCGGTGGTTTTTTTGTTTGCAAGCAGCAGATTACGCGCAGAAAAA
AAGGATCTCAAGAAGATCCTTTGATCTTTTCTACGGGGTCTGACGCTCAGTGGAACGAAAACTCACGTTA
AGGGATTTTGGTCATGAGATTATCAAAAAGGATCTTCACCTAGATCCTTTTAAATTAAAAATGAAGTTTT
AAATCAATCTAAAGTATATATGAGTAAACTTGGTCTGACAGTTACCAATGCTTAATCAGTGAGGCACCTA
TCTCAGCGATCTGTCTATTTCGTTCATCCATAGTTGCCTGACTCCCCGTCGTGTAGATAACTACGATACG
GGAGGGCTTACCATCTGGCCCCAGTGCTGCAATGATACCGCGAGACCCACGCTCACCGGCTCCAGATTTA
TCAGCAATAAACCAGCCAGCCGGAAGGGCCGAGCGCAGAAGTGGTCCTGCAACTTTATCCGCCTCCATCC
AGTCTATTAATTGTTGCCGGGAAGCTAGAGTAAGTAGTTCGCCAGTTAATAGTTTGCGCAACGTTGTTGC
CATTGCTGCAGGCATCGTGGTGTCACGCTCGTCGTTTGGTATGGCTTCATTCAGCTCCGGTTCCCAACGA
TCAAGGCGAGTTACATGATCCCCCATATTGTGCAAAAAAGCGGTTAGCTCCTTCGGTCCTCCGATCGTTG
TCAGAAGTAAGTTGGCCGCAGTGTTATCACTCATGGTTATGGCAGCACTGCATAATTCTCTTACTGTCAT
GCCATCCGTAAGATGCTTTTCTGTGACTGGTGAGTACTCAACCAAGTCATTCTGAGAATAGTGTATGCGG
CGACCGAGTTGCTCTTGCCCGGCGTCAACACGGGATAATACCGCGCCACATAGCAGAACTTTAAAAGTGC
TCATCATTGGAAAACGTTCTTCGGGGCGAAAACTCTCAAGGATCTTACCGCTGTTGAGATCCAGTTCGAT
GTAACCCACTCGTGCACCCAACTGATCTTCAGCATCTTTTACTTTCACCAGCGTTTCTGGGTGAGCAAAA
ACAGGAAGGCAAAATGCCGCAAAAAAGGGAATAAGGGCGACACGGAAATGTTGAATACTCATACTCTTCC
TTTTTCAATATTATTGAAGCATTTATCAGGGTTATTGTCTCATGAGCGGATACATATTTGAATGTATTTA
GAAAAATAAACAAATAGGGGTTCCGCGCACATTTCCCCGAAAAGTGCCACCTGACGTCTAAGAAACCATT
ATTATCATGACATTAACCTATAAAA
Features (pLannotate 1.2.2; 21 found; start..end, strand, type, name):
     41..118     +  promoter       lacIq promoter: lacI (mutant); In the lacIq allele, a single base change in the promoter boosts expression of the lacI gene about 10-fold.
    119..1201    +  CDS            lacI: lac repressor; lacI; The lac repressor binds to the lac operator to inhibit transcription in E. coli. This inhibition can be relieved by adding lactose or isopropyl-β-D-thiogalactopyranoside (IPTG).
   1214..1235    +  protein_bind   CAP binding site: CAP binding activates transcription in the presence of cAMP. E. coli catabolite activator protein
   1254..1271    +  promoter       tet promoter (fragment): E. coli promoter for tetracycline efflux protein gene
   1444..1472    +  promoter       tac promoter: strong E. coli promoter; hybrid between the trp and lac UV5 promoters
   1480..1496    +  protein_bind   lac operator: The lac repressor binds to the lac operator to inhibit transcription in E. coli. This inhibition can be relieved by adding lactose or isopropyl-β-D-thiogalactopyranoside (IPTG). lac repressor encoded by lacI
   1581..1598    +  CDS            6xHis: 6xHis affinity tag
   1614..2267    +  CDS            GST26_SCHJA: Experimental evidence at protein level: Swiss-Prot protein existence level 1. GST isoenzymes appear to play a central role in the parasite detoxification system. Other functions are also suspected including a role in increasing the solubility of haematin in the parasite gut. From Schistosoma japonicum (Blood fluke).
   2346..2555    +  CDS            Itsn1 (fragment): ITSN1_RAT - Also known as Ehsh1 From Rattus norvegicus (Rat).
   2571..2618    +  terminator     fd terminator (sequence withheld): central terminator from bacteriophage fd (Otsuka and Kunisawa, 1982)
   2623..2835    +  CDS            M13 gene III (fragment) (sequence partly withheld): pIII; III; minor coat protein
   2850..3320    +  CDS            M13 gene III (fragment) (sequence partly withheld): pIII; III; minor coat protein
   3342..3412    +  CDS            TcR (fragment): tetracycline efflux protein; tet; confers resistance to tetracycline
   3654..4034    -  CDS            YPB1_ECOLX: Protein predicted: Swiss-Prot protein existence level 4. From Escherichia coli.
   4051..4202    +  CDS            rop (fragment): Rop protein, which maintains plasmids at low copy number; rop
   4238..4666    -  rep_origin     f1 ori (sequence partly withheld): f1 bacteriophage origin of replication; arrow indicates direction of (+) strand synthesis
   4675..4714    +  CDS            rop (fragment): Rop protein, which maintains plasmids at low copy number; rop
   4816..4954    +  misc_feature   bom: basis of mobility region from pBR322
   5140..5727    -  rep_origin     ori: high-copy-number ColE1/pMB1/pBR322/pUC origin of replication
   5901..6758    -  CDS            bla: BLAT_ECOLX - Experimental evidence at protein level: Swiss-Prot protein existence level 1. TEM-type are the most prevalent beta-lactamases in enterobacteria; they hydrolyze the beta-lactam bond in susceptible beta-lactam antibiotics, thus conferring resistance to penicillins and cephalosporins. TEM-3 and TEM-4 are capable of hydrolyzing cefotaxime and ceftazidime. TEM-5 is capable of hydrolyzing ceftazidime. TEM-6 is capable of hydrolyzing ceftazidime and aztreonam. TEM-8/CAZ-2, TEM- 16/CAZ-7 and TEM-24/CAZ-6 are markedly active against ceftazidime. IRT- 4 shows resistance to beta-lactamase in
   6759..6863    -  promoter       AmpR promoter: bla
