[The description below was written by a language model from this plasmid's Addgene catalogue record and pLannotate feature annotations shown in this document.]
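Description:
pHH0103_ITSN1-1/5-IS1/3 is a bacterial expression plasmid of about 6.9 kb, built on the pHH0103 backbone, for producing and purifying one SH3 domain of human intersectin 1 (ITSN1) in E. coli. It is part of a collection made for a family-wide analysis of human SH3 domain binding specificities. The name suggests the first of the five ITSN1 SH3 domains, although the record does not explain the naming. The plasmid replicates from a ColE1/pBR322-type origin with an adjacent bom region and is selected with ampicillin through the TEM beta-lactamase gene and its own promoter. The catalogue lists it as low copy, and only fragments of rop are annotated, interrupted by an f1 phage origin that would permit single-stranded DNA production with helper phage.

Expression is driven by a tac promoter with a lac operator. A lacI gene under the lacIq promoter on the same plasmid supplies repressor, so transcription is held off until IPTG is added. The open reading frame encodes a 6xHis tag followed by Schistosoma japonicum glutathione S-transferase and then the ITSN1 segment, a 242 bp insert cloned between SfiI and NotI sites. This gives a doubly tagged fusion that can be purified on nickel or glutathione resins. The annotation software matched the insert to rat Itsn1, which probably reflects sequence conservation in its reference database, as the catalogue states a human origin.

A phage fd terminator follows the insert. Beyond it lie fragments of M13 gene III, along with remnants of the tetracycline resistance gene and its promoter. These suggest derivation from a phage-display phagemid and do not appear to be part of the expressed fusion.
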