Addgene plasmid #91429: pHH0103_ITSN1-1/5-IS1/3
Purpose: Protein expression and purification of human SH3 domain construct ITSN1-1/5-IS1/3
Depositing lab: Sachdev Sidhu. Depositing organization: University of Toronto. Publication: Comprehensive Analysis of the Human SH3 Domain Family Reveals a Wide Variety of Non-canonical Specificities. Teyra J, Huang H, Jain S, Guan X, Dong A, Liu Y, Tempel W, Min J, Tong Y, Kim PM, Bader GD, Sidhu SS. Structure. 2017 Oct 3;25(10):1598-1610.e3. doi: 10.1016/j.str.2017.07.017. Epub 2017 Sep 7. PubMed 28890361.
Backbone
  Vector backbone: pHH0103
  Vector type: Bacterial Expression
Growth in bacteria
  Bacterial resistance: Ampicillin, 100 μg/mL
  Growth temperature: 37°C
  Growth strain: DH5alpha
  Copy number: Low Copy
Gene/Insert
  Gene/Insert name: ITSN1-1/5-IS1/3
  Species: H. sapiens (human)
  Insert size (bp): 242
  Entrez Gene: ITSN1 (a.k.a. ITSN, SH3D1A, SH3P17)
  Cloning method: Restriction Enzyme; 5′ cloning site Sfi1 (unknown if destroyed); 3′ cloning site Not1 (unknown if destroyed)
Terms and licenses: Academic/Nonprofit Terms; Industry Terms: Not Available to Industry
How to cite: pHH0103_ITSN1-1/5-IS1/3 was a gift from Sachdev Sidhu (Addgene plasmid # 91429 ; http://n2t.net/addgene:91429 ; RRID:Addgene_91429)
