>Addgene plasmid #91429 | pHH0103_ITSN1-1/5-IS1/3 | depositor partial sequence | sequence record 175917 | insert sequence
GGTACCGAATTCGGATCCGCGCGCTGGTTTACTATCGTGCCCTGTACCCATTTGAATCCCGTTCCCATGA
TGAAATCACCATTCAGCCGGGTGATATTGTCATGGTTAAAGGTGAATGGGTTGACGAATCCCAAACTGGT
GAACCAGGTTGGCTGGGTGGTGAACTGAAAGGTAAAACCGGTTGGTTTCCAGCAAACTATGCCGAAAAAA
TTCCGGCGGCCGCTAGCTAAGTCGACGAGCTC
